Addgene plasmid #231678: GFP-Kv2.2
Purpose: Expression of mouse Kcnb2 fused with EGFP on N-terminal.
Depositing lab: Federico Sesti. Depositing organization: Rutgers, The State University of New Jersey.
Backbone
  Vector backbone: pEGFP-C1
  Vector type: Mammalian Expression
Growth in bacteria
  Bacterial resistance: Kanamycin, 50 μg/mL
  Growth temperature: 37°C
  Growth strain: DH5alpha
  Copy number: High Copy
Gene/Insert
  Gene/Insert name: Kcnb2 (alt name: Kv2.2)
  Species: M. musculus (mouse)
  Mutation: None
  Entrez Gene: Kcnb2 (a.k.a. 9630047L19Rik, Kv2.2)
  Tag / fusion protein: EGFP (C terminal on insert)
  Cloning method: Unknown
Terms and licenses: Academic/Nonprofit Terms; Industry Terms: Not Available to Industry
How to cite: GFP-Kv2.2 was a gift from Federico Sesti (Addgene plasmid # 231678 ; http://n2t.net/addgene:231678 ; RRID:Addgene_231678)
