[The description below was written by a language model from this plasmid's Addgene catalogue record and pLannotate feature annotations shown in this document.]
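Description:
GFP-Kv2.2 is a 7,455-nt mammalian expression plasmid built on the pEGFP-C1 backbone for producing the mouse voltage-gated potassium channel Kv2.2 (Kcnb2) as a fluorescent fusion protein. Transcription is driven by the human cytomegalovirus immediate-early enhancer and promoter. The EGFP coding sequence comes first, followed by a short remnant of the multiple cloning site that acts as a linker, then the Kcnb2 open reading frame, and finally an SV40 polyadenylation signal. This layout places EGFP at the N-terminus of the channel, as the stated purpose and the C1-type backbone indicate. The catalogue tag field instead lists the tag as C-terminal on the insert, which conflicts with the feature map. No mutations are recorded for the insert. The automated annotation matched it to the rat Kcnb2 protein entry, which probably reflects the closest reference hit rather than a different species of origin. The cloning method is not stated.

The plasmid replicates in E. coli from a high-copy ColE1/pUC-type origin and also carries an f1 origin for single-stranded DNA production. Selection relies on a single Tn5 aminoglycoside phosphotransferase gene (NeoR/KanR) with an HSV TK polyadenylation signal. It is preceded by tandem bacterial (bla) and SV40 early promoters, so it confers kanamycin resistance in bacteria and G418 resistance in transfected mammalian cells. The small large T antigen, ble and bGH poly(A) fragments in the table are likely backbone remnants or incidental matches rather than functional parts.

Kv2.2 forms delayed-rectifier potassium channels in excitable cells. A construct like this is suited to transient or stable transfection for visualising channel localisation and trafficking, or for identifying expressing cells for functional studies.
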