Features (pLannotate 1.2.2; 16 found; start..end, strand, type, name):
    562..606     +  misc_feature   MCS (fragment): multiple cloning site
    607..3327    +  CDS            Kcnb2: KCNB2_RAT - Experimental evidence at protein level: Swiss-Prot protein existence level 1. Voltage-gated potassium channel that mediates transmembrane potassium transport in excitable membranes, primarily in the brain and smooth muscle cells (PubMed:1550672). Channels open or close in response to the voltage difference across the membrane, letting potassium ions pass in accordance with their electrochemical gradient. Homotetrameric channels mediate a delayed-rectifier voltage-dependent outward potassium current that display rapid activation and slow inactivation in response to membrane depolari
   3331..3356    +  misc_feature   MCS (fragment): multiple cloning site
   3368..3452    +  CDS            large T antigen (fragment): large T antigen from SV40 (simian virus 40)
   3475..3596    +  polyA_signal   SV40 poly(A) signal: SV40 polyadenylation signal
   3630..4058    -  rep_origin     f1 ori (sequence partly withheld): f1 bacteriophage origin of replication; arrow indicates direction of (+) strand synthesis
   4085..4189    +  promoter       AmpR promoter: bla
   4191..4548    +  promoter       SV40 promoter: SV40 enhancer and early promoter
   4583..5377    +  CDS            NeoR/KanR: aminoglycoside phosphotransferase from Tn5; aph(3')-II (or nptII); confers resistance to neomycin, kanamycin, and G418 (Geneticin®)
   5398..5550    +  CDS            ble (fragment): BLE_KLEPN - Experimental evidence at protein level: Swiss-Prot protein existence level 1. Binding protein with a strong affinity to the bleomycin family of antibiotics. Binds to CL990; an antimitotic-antibiotic compound. From Klebsiella pneumoniae.
   5609..5656    +  polyA_signal   HSV TK poly(A) signal: herpes simplex virus thymidine kinase polyadenylation signal (Cole and Stacy, 1985)
   5747..5763    -  polyA_signal   bGH poly(A) signal (fragment): bovine growth hormone polyadenylation signal
   5985..6573    +  rep_origin     ori: high-copy-number ColE1/pMB1/pBR322/pUC origin of replication
   6748..7051    +  enhancer       CMV enhancer: human cytomegalovirus immediate early enhancer
   7052..7255    +  promoter       CMV promoter: human cytomegalovirus (CMV) immediate early promoter
   7300..561     +  CDS            EGFP (across the origin): EGFP is a basic (constitutively fluorescent) green fluorescent protein published in 1996, derived from Aequorea victoria. It is reported to be a rapidly-maturing weak dimer with moderate acid sensitivity.
>Addgene plasmid #231678 | GFP-Kv2.2 | addgene full sequence | sequence record 463617 | Addgene NGS Result
AAGCTGCCCGTGCCCTGGCCCACCCTCGTGACCACCCTGACCTACGGCGTGCAGTGCTTCAGCCGCTACC
CCGACCACATGAAGCAGCACGACTTCTTCAAGTCCGCCATGCCCGAAGGCTACGTCCAGGAGCGCACCAT
CTTCTTCAAGGACGACGGCAACTACAAGACCCGCGCCGAGGTGAAGTTCGAGGGCGACACCCTGGTGAAC
CGCATCGAGCTGAAGGGCATCGACTTCAAGGAGGACGGCAACATCCTGGGGCACAAGCTGGAGTACAACT
ACAACAGCCACAACGTCTATATCATGGCCGACAAGCAGAAGAACGGCATCAAGGTGAACTTCAAGATCCG
CCACAACATCGAGGACGGCAGCGTGCAGCTCGCCGACCACTACCAGCAGAACACCCCCATCGGCGACGGC
CCCGTGCTGCTGCCCGACAACCACTACCTGAGCACCCAGTCCGCCCTGAGCAAAGACCCCAACGAGAAGC
GCGATCACATGGTCCTGCTGGAGTTCGTGACCGCCGCCGGGATCACTCTCGGCATGGACGAGCTGTACAA
GTCCGGACTCAGATCTCGAGCTCAAGCTTCGAATTCTGCAGTCGACATGGCAGAAAAGGCACCTCCTGGC
TTGAACAGAAAAACATCCAGGTCAACACTTTCTCTTCCTCCAGAACCAGTGGACATTATCCGAAGCAAAA
CATGCTCTCGGAGAGTTAAGATCAACGTAGGGGGCCTTAACCACGAAGTCCTGTGGAGAACTCTGGACAG
GCTACCCAGGACGCGCCTGGGGAAGCTCCGAGACTGTAACACGCACGAGAGTCTCCTGGAGGTGTGCGAT
GACTACAACCTTAATGAGAATGAGTATTTCTTCGACCGCCATCCTGGAGCCTTCACATCTATTCTGAACT
TCTACCGGACGGGAAAGCTCCACATGATGGAAGAAATGTGTGCCCTCTCCTTTGGCCAAGAGCTTGATTA
CTGGGGCATCGATGAGATCTACCTAGAGTCCTGCTGCCAAGCCAGATACCATCAGAAGAAGGAGCAGATG
AACGAAGAACTTAGAAGGGAGGCAGAGACCATGCGTGAGCGCGAGGGGGAGGAGTTTGATAACACCTGCT
GCCCAGAGAAAAGGAAGAAACTTTGGGACTTGCTGGAGAAGCCGAACTCATCCGTGGCGGCAAAGATCCT
GGCCATCGTGTCTATCCTGTTCATCGTCCTTTCCACCATTGCTCTGTCTCTCAACACACTTCCGGAGCTG
CAAGAAAACGATGAATTTGGGCAACCCAGTGACAACCGGAAGTTGGCGCACGTAGAGGCTGTGTGCATTG
CTTGGTTTACCATGGAGTACCTTTTACGATTCCTGTCCTCACCAAATAAATGGAAATTCTTTAAAGGCCC
ACTGAATGTCATTGACCTCCTGGCCATCTTGCCATACTATGTAACCATCTTCCTCACCGAGTCCAACAAA
AGTGTGCTGCAGTTCCAGAATGTGAGACGCGTGGTCCAGATCTTTCGAATCATGCGCATCCTCAGGATCC
TGAAACTCACCAGACACTCGACGGGCCTGCAGTCTCTGGGTTTCACCCTCAGGCGGAGTTACAATGAGTT
GGGTTTATTAATACTGTTTCTGGCCATGGGAATAATGATATTTTCCAGTTTGGTGTTTTTCGCTGAGAAA
GATGAAGATGCTACAAAGTTCACCAGTATCCCTGCATCATTTTGGTGGGCTACCATCACCATGACCACTG
TGGGCTATGGTGACATTTACCCTAAAACACTGTTAGGGAAAATTGTGGGTGGCCTTTGCTGCATTGCAGG
AGTCCTGGTTATTGCCCTTCCTATCCCCATCATTGTGAACAATTTCTCTGAGTTCTATAAGGAACAAAAA
CGCCAGGAGAAAGCTATTAAAAGGAGAGAGGCTCTTGAAAGAGCCAAAAGAAATGGAAGCATCGTTTCTA
TGAACTTAAAGGATGCCTTTGCTAGAAGTATGGAACTGATCGACGTGGCCGTGGAGAAGGCTGGAGAGTC
GGCCAATATCAAGGACTCCGTGGATGATAACCACCTGTCTCCAAGCCGGTGGAAGTGGGCCAGAAAGGCG
CTGTCGGAAACAAGCTCCAACAAGTCTTACGAGAATAAGTACCAGGAGGTTAGCCAAAAAGACTCCCACG
AACAGCTGAACAACACTTCTTCCTCCAGCCCACAGCATCTGAGCGCCCAGAAGCTGGAGATGCTATACAA
TGAAATCACCAAGACACAGACTCATTCCCACCCGAACCCAGACTGCCAAGAACAGCCAGAGAGGCCATCT
GCCTATGAGGAGGAGATAGAAATGGAAGAGGTGGTCTGCCCACAGGAGCAGCTGGCTGTGGCACAGACCG
AGGTCATCGTGGACATGAAGAGCACCTCCAGCATTGACAGCTTCACCAGCTGTGCCACTGACTTCACGGA
GACTGAGAGGTCACCCCTGCCACCACCCTCTGCCTCTCACTTGCAGATGAAGTTCCCCACCGACCTCCCA
GGAATGGATGAGCACCAAAGAGTCAGGGCACCTCCATTCCTAACACTAAGCAGAGATAAGGGGCCTGCTG
CCAGGGAGGCTGCACTGGATTATGCCCCAATTGACATAACTGTGAACCTCGATGCTGGGGCTTCCCATGG
TCCTTTGCAACCTGACAGTGCCAGCGACAGCCCCAAGAGCTCGCTGAAAGGGAGCAACCCCCTCAAGTCT
AGATCCCTAAAAGTGAACTTTCAGGAAAACAGAGGCAGTGCACCCCAGACCCCACCCAGCACAGCCAGGC
CACTGCCAGTAACCACAGCTGACTTTCCGCTCACCACCCCCCAGCACATGAGTACCATTCTTCTAGAAGA
AGCCCTCCCCCAGGGACAGAGACCCTTGCCGGGGGCTGATGTTTCAGCACACTGTCAGGGACCATCCAAA
GGTCTATCCCCACGAGTTCCCAAGCAAAAACTGTTTCCTTTCTCTTCTAGAGAAAGGAGGAGCTTCACTG
AAATAGACACTGGAGAAGACGAAGACTTCTTGGACCTCCAAAGGCCAAGACCAGACAAGCAAGCAGATCC
CAGCCCCAACTGCTTAGCAGATAAGCCTGGAGAGGCCAGAGACCCTTTAAGAGAAGAGGGCTGTGTGGGT
TCCTCCTCTCCCCAGAACACAGACCACAACTGTAGGCAAGACATTTACCAGGCTGTGGGTGAAGTCAAAA
AGGACAGTAGTCAAGAAGGGTACAAGATGGAGAACCACTTGTTTGCCCCAGAAATTCATTCTAACCCAGG
AGACACAGGTTATTGCCCCACTCGTGAGACCAGCATGTGAGGTACCGCGGGCCCGGGATCCACCGGATCT
AGATAACTGATCATAATCAGCCATACCACATTTGTAGAGGTTTTACTTGCTTTAAAAAACCTCCCACACC
TCCCCCTGAACCTGAAACATAAAATGAATGCAATTGTTGTTGTTAACTTGTTTATTGCAGCTTATAATGG
TTACAAATAAAGCAATAGCATCACAAATTTCACAAATAAAGCATTTTTTTCACTGCATTCTAGTTGTGGT
TTGTCCAAACTCATCAATGTATCTTAACGCGTAAATTGTAAGCGTTAATATTTTGTTAAAATTCGCGTTA
AATTTTTGTTAAATCAGCTCATTTTTTAACCAATAGGCCGAAATCGGCAAAATCCCTTATAAATCAAAAG
AATAGACCGAGATAGGGT
[37 nt withheld, positions 3729-3765]
AAAGAACGTGGACTCCAACGTCAAAGG
[49 nt withheld, positions 3793-3841]
T
[91 nt withheld, positions 3843-3933]
G
[124 nt withheld, positions 3935-4058]
CAGGTGGCACTTTTCGGGGAAATGTGCGCGGAACCCCTATTTGTTTATTTTTCTAAATACATTCAAATAT
GTATCCGCTCATGAGACAATAACCCTGATAAATGCTTCAATAATATTGAAAAAGGAAGAGTCCTGAGGCG
GAAAGAACCAGCTGTGGAATGTGTGTCAGTTAGGGTGTGGAAAGTCCCCAGGCTCCCCAGCAGGCAGAAG
TATGCAAAGCATGCATCTCAATTAGTCAGCAACCAGGTGTGGAAAGTCCCCAGGCTCCCCAGCAGGCAGA
AGTATGCAAAGCATGCATCTCAATTAGTCAGCAACCATAGTCCCGCCCCTAACTCCGCCCATCCCGCCCC
TAACTCCGCCCAGTTCCGCCCATTCTCCGCCCCATGGCTGACTAATTTTTTTTATTTATGCAGAGGCCGA
GGCCGCCTCGGCCTCTGAGCTATTCCAGAAGTAGTGAGGAGGCTTTTTTGGAGGCCTAGGCTTTTGCAAA
GATCGATCAAGAGACAGGATGAGGATCGTTTCGCATGATTGAACAAGATGGATTGCACGCAGGTTCTCCG
GCCGCTTGGGTGGAGAGGCTATTCGGCTATGACTGGGCACAACAGACAATCGGCTGCTCTGATGCCGCCG
TGTTCCGGCTGTCAGCGCAGGGGCGCCCGGTTCTTTTTGTCAAGACCGACCTGTCCGGTGCCCTGAATGA
ACTGCAAGACGAGGCAGCGCGGCTATCGTGGCTGGCCACGACGGGCGTTCCTTGCGCAGCTGTGCTCGAC
GTTGTCACTGAAGCGGGAAGGGACTGGCTGCTATTGGGCGAAGTGCCGGGGCAGGATCTCCTGTCATCTC
ACCTTGCTCCTGCCGAGAAAGTATCCATCATGGCTGATGCAATGCGGCGGCTGCATACGCTTGATCCGGC
TACCTGCCCATTCGACCACCAAGCGAAACATCGCATCGAGCGAGCACGTACTCGGATGGAAGCCGGTCTT
GTCGATCAGGATGATCTGGACGAAGAGCATCAGGGGCTCGCGCCAGCCGAACTGTTCGCCAGGCTCAAGG
CGAGCATGCCCGACGGCGAGGATCTCGTCGTGACCCATGGCGATGCCTGCTTGCCGAATATCATGGTGGA
AAATGGCCGCTTTTCTGGATTCATCGACTGTGGCCGGCTGGGTGTGGCGGACCGCTATCAGGACATAGCG
TTGGCTACCCGTGATATTGCTGAAGAGCTTGGCGGCGAATGGGCTGACCGCTTCCTCGTGCTTTACGGTA
TCGCCGCTCCCGATTCGCAGCGCATCGCCTTCTATCGCCTTCTTGACGAGTTCTTCTGAGCGGGACTCTG
GGGTTCGAAATGACCGACCAAGCGACGCCCAACCTGCCATCACGAGATTTCGATTCCACCGCCGCCTTCT
ATGAAAGGTTGGGCTTCGGAATCGTTTTCCGGGACGCCGGCTGGATGATCCTCCAGCGCGGGGATCTCAT
GCTGGAGTTCTTCGCCCACCCTAGGGGGAGGCTAACTGAAACACGGAAGGAGACAATACCGGAAGGAACC
CGCGCTATGACGGCAATAAAAAGACAGAATAAAACGCACGGTGTTGGGTCGTTTGTTCATAAACGCGGGG
TTCGGTCCCAGGGCTGGCACTCTGTCGATACCCCACCGAGACCCCATTGGGGCCAATACGCCCGCGTTTC
TTCCTTTTCCCCACCCCACCCCCCAAGTTCGGGTGAAGGCCCAGGGCTCGCAGCCAACGTCGGGGCGGCA
GGCCCTGCCATAGCCTCAGGTTACTCATATATACTTTAGATTGATTTAAAACTTCATTTTTAATTTAAAA
GGATCTAGGTGAAGATCCTTTTTGATAATCTCATGACCAAAATCCCTTAACGTGAGTTTTCGTTCCACTG
AGCGTCAGACCCCGTAGAAAAGATCAAAGGATCTTCTTGAGATCCTTTTTTTCTGCGCGTAATCTGCTGC
TTGCAAACAAAAAAACCACCGCTACCAGCGGTGGTTTGTTTGCCGGATCAAGAGCTACCAACTCTTTTTC
CGAAGGTAACTGGCTTCAGCAGAGCGCAGATACCAAATACTGTTCTTCTAGTGTAGCCGTAGTTAGGCCA
CCACTTCAAGAACTCTGTAGCACCGCCTACATACCTCGCTCTGCTAATCCTGTTACCAGTGGCTGCTGCC
AGTGGCGATAAGTCGTGTCTTACCGGGTTGGACTCAAGACGATAGTTACCGGATAAGGCGCAGCGGTCGG
GCTGAACGGGGGGTTCGTGCACACAGCCCAGCTTGGAGCGAACGACCTACACCGAACTGAGATACCTACA
GCGTGAGCTATGAGAAAGCGCCACGCTTCCCGAAGGGAGAAAGGCGGACAGGTATCCGGTAAGCGGCAGG
GTCGGAACAGGAGAGCGCACGAGGGAGCTTCCAGGGGGAAACGCCTGGTATCTTTATAGTCCTGTCGGGT
TTCGCCACCTCTGACTTGAGCGTCGATTTTTGTGATGCTCGTCAGGGGGGCGGAGCCTATGGAAAAACGC
CAGCAACGCGGCCTTTTTACGGTTCCTGGCCTTTTGCTGGCCTTTTGCTCACATGTTCTTTCCTGCGTTA
TCCCCTGATTCTGTGGATAACCGTATTACCGCCATGCATTAGTTATTAATAGTAATCAATTACGGGGTCA
TTAGTTCATAGCCCATATATGGAGTTCCGCGTTACATAACTTACGGTAAATGGCCCGCCTGGCTGACCGC
CCAACGACCCCCGCCCATTGACGTCAATAATGACGTATGTTCCCATAGTAACGCCAATAGGGACTTTCCA
TTGACGTCAATGGGTGGAGTATTTACGGTAAACTGCCCACTTGGCAGTACATCAAGTGTATCATATGCCA
AGTACGCCCCCTATTGACGTCAATGACGGTAAATGGCCCGCCTGGCATTATGCCCAGTACATGACCTTAT
GGGACTTTCCTACTTGGCAGTACATCTACGTATTAGTCATCGCTATTACCATGGTGATGCGGTTTTGGCA
GTACATCAATGGGCGTGGATAGCGGTTTGACTCACGGGGATTTCCAAGTCTCCACCCCATTGACGTCAAT
GGGAGTTTGTTTTGGCACCAAAATCAACGGGACTTTCCAAAATGTCGTAACAACTCCGCCCCATTGACGC
AAATGGGCGGTAGGCGTGTACGGTGGGAGGTCTATATAAGCAGAGCTGGTTTAGTGAACCGTCAGATCCG
CTAGCGCTACCGGTCGCCACCATGGTGAGCAAGGGCGAGGAGCTGTTCACCGGGGTGGTGCCCATCCTGG
TCGAGCTGGACGGCGACGTAAACGGCCACAAGTTCAGCGTGTCCGGCGAGGGCGAGGGCGATGCCACCTA
CGGCAAGCTGACCCTGAAGTTCATCTGCACCACCGGC
